>Addgene plasmid #158013 | Expression_vector_RO1_8 | addgene full sequence | sequence record 309518 | Addgene NGS Result
TAATACGACTCACTATAGGGGAATTGTGAGCGGATAACAATTCCCCTCTAGAAATAATTTTGTTTAACTT
TAAGAAGGAGATATACCATGGGCAGCAGCCATCATCATCATCATCACAGCAGCGGCCTGGTGCCGCGCGG
CAGCCATATGACCCTGGTGGTGATTATTGATAGCAACGATAAAAAACTGATTGAAGAAGCGAAAAAAATG
GCGGAAAAAGCGAACCTGATTCTGATTGAAAGCAGCCCGGATCCGGAAAAAACCCTGCGTGATCTGAACG
CGGATCGTGTGCTGGTGCTGGTGAGCAACGATGAACAGCTGGATACCTGGAAAGAATGGGCGCAGCGTTG
GGAACTGCCGATTCGTACCCGTAAAGTGACCAGCCCGGATGAAGCGAAACGTTGGATTAAAGAATTTAGC
GAAGAATAATAAGGCAGCTAAGGCAGCTAACTCGAGCACCACCACCACCACCACTGAGATCCGGCTGCTA
ACAAAGCCCGAAAGGAAGCTGAGTTGGCTGCTGCCACCGCTGAGCAATAACTAGCATAACCCCTTGGGGC
CTCTAAACGGGTCTTGAGGGGTTTTTTGCTGAAAGGAGGAACTATATCCGGATTGGCGAATGGG
[124 nt withheld, positions 625-748]
C
[91 nt withheld, positions 750-840]
A
[49 nt withheld, positions 842-890]
CCTTTGACGTTGGAGTCCACGTTCTTT
[37 nt withheld, positions 918-954]
ACCCTATCTCGGTCTATTCTTTTGATTTATAAGGGATTTTGCCGATTTCGGCCTATTGGTTAAAAAATGA
GCTGATTTAACAAAAATTTAACGCGAATTTTAACAAAATATTAACGCTTACAATTTAGGTGGCACTTTTC
GGGGAAATGTGCGCGGAACCCCTATTTGTTTATTTTTCTAAATACATTCAAATATGTATCCGCTCATGAA
TTAATTCTTAGAAAAACTCATCGAGCATCAAATGAAACTGCAATTTATTCATATCAGGATTATCAATACC
ATATTTTTGAAAAAGCCGTTTCTGTAATGAAGGAGAAAACTCACCGAGGCAGTTCCATAGGATGGCAAGA
TCCTGGTATCGGTCTGCGATTCCGACTCGTCCAACATCAATACAACCTATTAATTTCCCCTCGTCAAAAA
TAAGGTTATCAAGTGAGAAATCACCATGAGTGACGACTGAATCCGGTGAGAATGGCAAAAGTTTATGCAT
TTCTTTCCAGACTTGTTCAACAGGCCAGCCATTACGCTCGTCATCAAAATCACTCGCATCAACCAAACCG
TTATTCATTCGTGATTGCGCCTGAGCGAGACGAAATACGCGATCGCTGTTAAAAGGACAATTACAAACAG
GAATCGAATGCAACCGGCGCAGGAACACTGCCAGCGCATCAACAATATTTTCACCTGAATCAGGATATTC
TTCTAATACCTGGAATGCTGTTTTCCCGGGGATCGCAGTGGTGAGTAACCATGCATCATCAGGAGTACGG
ATAAAATGCTTGATGGTCGGAAGAGGCATAAATTCCGTCAGCCAGTTTAGTCTGACCATCTCATCTGTAA
CATCATTGGCAACGCTACCTTTGCCATGTTTCAGAAACAACTCTGGCGCATCGGGCTTCCCATACAATCG
ATAGATTGTCGCACCTGATTGCCCGACATTATCGCGAGCCCATTTATACCCATATAAATCAGCATCCATG
TTGGAATTTAATCGCGGCCTAGAGCAAGACGTTTCCCGTTGAATATGGCTCATAACACCCCTTGTATTAC
TGTTTATGTAAGCAGACAGTTTTATTGTTCATGACCAAAATCCCTTAACGTGAGTTTTCGTTCCACTGAG
CGTCAGACCCCGTAGAAAAGATCAAAGGATCTTCTTGAGATCCTTTTTTTCTGCGCGTAATCTGCTGCTT
GCAAACAAAAAAACCACCGCTACCAGCGGTGGTTTGTTTGCCGGATCAAGAGCTACCAACTCTTTTTCCG
AAGGTAACTGGCTTCAGCAGAGCGCAGATACCAAATACTGTCCTTCTAGTGTAGCCGTAGTTAGGCCACC
ACTTCAAGAACTCTGTAGCACCGCCTACATACCTCGCTCTGCTAATCCTGTTACCAGTGGCTGCTGCCAG
TGGCGATAAGTCGTGTCTTACCGGGTTGGACTCAAGACGATAGTTACCGGATAAGGCGCAGCGGTCGGGC
TGAACGGGGGGTTCGTGCACACAGCCCAGCTTGGAGCGAACGACCTACACCGAACTGAGATACCTACAGC
GTGAGCTATGAGAAAGCGCCACGCTTCCCGAAGGGAGAAAGGCGGACAGGTATCCGGTAAGCGGCAGGGT
CGGAACAGGAGAGCGCACGAGGGAGCTTCCAGGGGGAAACGCCTGGTATCTTTATAGTCCTGTCGGGTTT
CGCCACCTCTGACTTGAGCGTCGATTTTTGTGATGCTCGTCAGGGGGGCGGAGCCTATGGAAAAACGCCA
GCAACGCGGCCTTTTTACGGTTCCTGGCCTTTTGCTGGCCTTTTGCTCACATGTTCTTTCCTGCGTTATC
CCCTGATTCTGTGGATAACCGTATTACCGCCTTTGAGTGAGCTGATACCGCTCGCCGCAGCCGAACGACC
GAGCGCAGCGAGTCAGTGAGCGAGGAAGCGGAAGAGCGCCTGATGCGGTATTTTCTCCTTACGCATCTGT
GCGGTATTTCACACCGCAATGGTGCACTCTCAGTACAATCTGCTCTGATGCCGCATAGTTAAGCCAGTAT
ACACTCCGCTATCGCTACGTGACTGGGTCATGGCTGCGCCCCGACACCCGCCAACACCCGCTGACGCGCC
CTGACGGGCTTGTCTGCTCCCGGCATCCGCTTACAGACAAGCTGTGACCGTCTCCGGGAGCTGCATGTGT
CAGAGGTTTTCACCGTCATCACCGAAACGCGCGAGGCAGCTGCGGTAAAGCTCATCAGCGTGGTCGTGAA
GCGATTCACAGATGTCTGCCTGTTCATCCGCGTCCAGCTCGTTGAGTTTCTCCAGAAGCGTTAATGTCTG
GCTTCTGATAAAGCGGGCCATGTTAAGGGCGGTTTTTTCCTGTTTGGTCACTGATGCCTCCGTGTAAGGG
GGATTTCTGTTCATGGGGGTAATGATACCGATGAAACGAGAGAGGATGCTCACGATACGGGTTACTGATG
ATGAACATGCCCGGTTACTGGAACGTTGTGAGGGTAAACAACTGGCGGTATGGATGCGGCGGGACCAGAG
AAAAATCACTCAGGGTCAATGCCAGCGCTTCGTTAATACAGATGTAGGTGTTCCACAGGGTAGCCAGCAG
CATCCTGCGATGCAGATCCGGAACATAATGGTGCAGGGCGCTGACTTCCGCGTTTCCAGACTTTACGAAA
CACGGAAACCGAAGACCATTCATGTTGTTGCTCAGGTCGCAGACGTTTTGCAGCAGCAGTCGCTTCACGT
TCGCTCGCGTATCGGTGATTCATTCTGCTAACCAGTAAGGCAACCCCGCCAGCCTAGCCGGGTCCTCAAC
GACAGGAGCACGATCATGCGCACCCGTGGGGCCGCCATGCCGGCGATAATGGCCTGCTTCTCGCCGAAAC
GTTTGGTGGCGGGACCAGTGACGAAGGCTTGAGCGAGGGCGTGCAAGATTCCGAATACCGCAAGCGACAG
GCCGATCATCGTCGCGCTCCAGCGAAAGCGGTCCTCGCCGAAAATGACCCAGAGCGCTGCCGGCACCTGT
CCTACGAGTTGCATGATAAAGAAGACAGTCATAAGTGCGGCGACGATAGTCATGCCCCGCGCCCACCGGA
AGGAGCTGACTGGGTTGAAGGCTCTCAAGGGCATCGGTCGAGATCCCGGTGCCTAATGAGTGAGCTAACT
TACATTAATTGCGTTGCGCTCACTGCCCGCTTTCCAGTCGGGAAACCTGTCGTGCCAGCTGCATTAATGA
ATCGGCCAACGCGCGGGGAGAGGCGGTTTGCGTATTGGGCGCCAGGGTGGTTTTTCTTTTCACCAGTGAG
ACGGGCAACAGCTGATTGCCCTTCACCGCCTGGCCCTGAGAGAGTTGCAGCAAGCGGTCCACGCTGGTTT
GCCCCAGCAGGCGAAAATCCTGTTTGATGGTGGTTAACGGCGGGATATAACATGAGCTGTCTTCGGTATC
GTCGTATCCCACTACCGAGATATCCGCACCAACGCGCAGCCCGGACTCGGTAATGGCGCGCATTGCGCCC
AGCGCCATCTGATCGTTGGCAACCAGCATCGCAGTGGGAACGATGCCCTCATTCAGCATTTGCATGGTTT
GTTGAAAACCGGACATGGCACTCCAGTCGCCTTCCCGTTCCGCTATCGGCTGAATTTGATTGCGAGTGAG
ATATTTATGCCAGCCAGCCAGACGCAGACGCGCCGAGACAGAACTTAATGGGCCCGCTAACAGCGCGATT
TGCTGGTGACCCAATGCGACCAGATGCTCCACGCCCAGTCGCGTACCGTCTTCATGGGAGAAAATAATAC
TGTTGATGGGTGTCTGGTCAGAGACATCAAGAAATAACGCCGGAACATTAGTGCAGGCAGCTTCCACAGC
AATGGCATCCTGGTCATCCAGCGGATAGTTAATGATCAGCCCACTGACGCGTTGCGCGAGAAGATTGTGC
ACCGCCGCTTTACAGGCTTCGACGCCGCTTCGTTCTACCATCGACACCACCACGCTGGCACCCAGTTGAT
CGGCGCGAGATTTAATCGCCGCGACAATTTGCGACGGCGCGTGCAGGGCCAGACTGGAGGTGGCAACGCC
AATCAGCAACGACTGTTTGCCCGCCAGTTGTTGTGCCACGCGGTTGGGAATGTAATTCAGCTCCGCCATC
GCCGCTTCCACTTTTTCCCGCGTTTTCGCAGAAACGTGGCTGGCCTGGTTCACCACGCGGGAAACGGTCT
GATAAGAGACACCGGCATACTCTGCGACATCGTATAACGTTACTGGTTTCACATTCACCACCCTGAATTG
ACTCTCTTCCGGGCGCTATCATGCCATACCGCGAAAGGTTTTGCGCCATTCGATGGTGTCCGGGATCTCG
ACGCTCTCCCTTATGCGACTCCTGCATTAGGAAGCAGCCCAGTAGTAGGTTGAGGCCGTTGAGCACCGCC
GCCGCAAGGAATGGTGCATGCAAGGAGATGGCGCCCAACAGTCCCCCGGCCACGGGGCCTGCCACCATAC
CCACGCCGAAACAAGCGCTCATGAGCCCGAAGTGGCGAGCCCGATCTTCCCCATCGGTGATGTCGGCGAT
ATAGGCGCCAGCAACCGCACCTGTGGCGCCGGTGATGCCGGCCACGATGCGTCCGGCGTAGAGGATCGAG
ATCTCGATCCCGCGAAAT
Features (pLannotate 1.2.2; 20 found; start..end, strand, type, name):
      1..19      +  promoter       T7 promoter: promoter for bacteriophage T7 RNA polymerase
     20..44      +  protein_bind   lac operator: The lac repressor binds to the lac operator to inhibit transcription in E. coli. This inhibition can be relieved by adding lactose or isopropyl-β-D-thiogalactopyranoside (IPTG). lac repressor encoded by lacI
     59..81      +  RBS            RBS: efficient ribosome binding site from bacteriophage T7 gene 10 (Olins and Rangwala, 1989)
    100..116     +  CDS            capTEV™ (fragment): composite tag for in vivo biotinylation, TEV protease cleavage, and 6xHis tagging
    127..144     +  CDS            thrombin site: thrombin recognition and cleavage site
    457..474     +  CDS            9xHis (fragment): 9xHis affinity tag
    484..533     +  CDS            SET1 (fragment): solubility-enhancement tag derived from T7 phage gene 10B
    541..588     +  terminator     T7 terminator: transcription terminator for bacteriophage T7 RNA polymerase
    625..1053    +  rep_origin     f1 ori (sequence partly withheld): f1 bacteriophage origin of replication; arrow indicates direction of (+) strand synthesis
   1106..1163    +  promoter       AmpR promoter (fragment): bla
   1172..1987    -  CDS            KanR: aminoglycoside phosphotransferase; aph(3')-Ia; confers resistance to kanamycin in bacteria or G418 (Geneticin®) in eukaryotes
   2109..2697    +  rep_origin     ori: high-copy-number ColE1/pMB1/pBR322/pUC origin of replication
   2883..3022    -  misc_feature   bom: basis of mobility region from pBR322
   3124..3315    -  CDS            rop: Rop protein, which maintains plasmids at low copy number; rop
   3332..3712    +  CDS            YPB1_ECOLX: Protein predicted: Swiss-Prot protein existence level 4. From Escherichia coli.
   3784..4075    -  CDS            TcR (fragment): tetracycline efflux protein; tet; confers resistance to tetracycline
   4090..4111    -  protein_bind   CAP binding site: CAP binding activates transcription in the presence of cAMP. E. coli catabolite activator protein
   4124..5206    -  CDS            lacI: lac repressor; lacI; The lac repressor binds to the lac operator to inhibit transcription in E. coli. This inhibition can be relieved by adding lactose or isopropyl-β-D-thiogalactopyranoside (IPTG).
   5207..5284    -  promoter       lacI promoter: lacI
   5292..5571    -  CDS            TcR (fragment): tetracycline efflux protein; tet; confers resistance to tetracycline
