[The description below was written by a language model from this plasmid's Addgene catalogue record and pLannotate feature annotations shown in this document.]
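Description:
Expression_vector_RO1_8 is a bacterial expression plasmid built on the pET-28a(+) backbone for producing RO1_8, a synthetic, computationally designed de novo protein, in E. coli. The sequenced record is 5,592 nt. The coding sequence was inserted between the NdeI and XhoI sites, both of which are retained, placing it in frame with an N-terminal 6xHis tag. The feature table annotates a short His-tag match followed by a thrombin cleavage site upstream of the insert position, which is consistent with the standard pET-28a leader and would allow affinity purification and subsequent tag removal. The insert itself is not annotated as a named feature, as expected for a designed sequence with no natural homologue. It presumably occupies the unannotated gap between the thrombin site and the downstream His-tag fragment. That downstream His match is the vector's optional C-terminal tag. Whether it is translated depends on a stop codon in the insert, which the record does not state, and the catalogue lists only the N-terminal tag.

Transcription is driven by a T7 promoter controlled by an adjacent lac operator, followed by the T7 gene 10 ribosome binding site and ending at the T7 terminator. The plasmid also carries lacI under its own promoter, so expression stays repressed until induced with IPTG in a host that supplies T7 RNA polymerase. The plasmid is selected with kanamycin through the KanR (aph(3')-Ia) gene and replicates from a ColE1/pBR322-type origin with the bom and rop elements. An f1 origin is also present. The short "TcR", "capTEV" and "SET1" fragment hits appear to be annotation matches to backbone remnants rather than functional parts. The construct is intended for recombinant expression and purification of the designed protein, for instance for characterisation of the design.
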