Addgene plasmid #158013: Expression_vector_RO1_8
Purpose: Expression vector for the de novo designed protein Expression_vector_RO1_8
Depositing lab: Tanja Kortemme. Depositing organization: University of California, San Francisco (UCSF). Publication: Expanding the space of protein geometries by computational design of de novo fold families. Pan X, Thompson MC, Zhang Y, Liu L, Fraser JS, Kelly MJS, Kortemme T. Science. 2020 Aug 28;369(6507):1132-1136. doi: 10.1126/science.abc0881. PubMed 32855341.
Backbone
  Vector backbone: pET-28a(+)
  Vector type: Bacterial Expression
Growth in bacteria
  Bacterial resistance: Kanamycin, 50 μg/mL
  Growth temperature: 37°C
  Growth strain: DH5alpha
  Copy number: High Copy
Gene/Insert
  Gene/Insert name: de novo designed protein RO1_8
  Species: Synthetic
  Tag / fusion protein: 6x His tag (N terminal on insert)
  Cloning method: Restriction Enzyme; 5′ cloning site NdeI (not destroyed); 3′ cloning site XhoI (not destroyed)
Terms and licenses: Academic/Nonprofit Terms; Industry Terms: Not Available to Industry
Depositor comments: Please visit https://www.biorxiv.org/content/10.1101/2020.04.14.041772v1 for bioRxiv preprint.
How to cite: Expression_vector_RO1_8 was a gift from Tanja Kortemme (Addgene plasmid # 158013 ; http://n2t.net/addgene:158013 ; RRID:Addgene_158013)
