>Addgene plasmid #158013 | Expression_vector_RO1_8 | depositor partial sequence | sequence record 304942 | de novo designed protein RO1_8
ACCCTGGTGGTGATTATTGATAGCAACGATAAAAAACTGATTGAAGAAGCGAAAAAAATGGCGGAAAAAG
CGAACCTGATTCTGATTGAAAGCAGCCCGGATCCGGAAAAAACCCTGCGTGATCTGAACGCGGATCGTGT
GCTGGTGCTGGTGAGCAACGATGAACAGCTGGATACCTGGAAAGAATGGGCGCAGCGTTGGGAACTGCCG
ATTCGTACCCGTAAAGTGACCAGCCCGGATGAAGCGAAACGTTGGATTAAAGAATTTAGCGAAGAATAAT
AAGGCAGCTAAGGCAGCTAA
